Addgene plasmid #239269: pSLQ10550
Purpose: Expresses PYL1-MAVS* for recruiting RNA to the outer mitochondrial membrane via CRISPR-TO
Depositing lab: Stanley Qi. Depositing organization: Stanford University. Publication: Programmable control of spatial transcriptome in live cells and neurons. Han M, Fu ML, Zhu Y, Choi AA, Li E, Bezney J, Cai S, Miles L, Ma Y, Qi LS. Nature. 2025 Jul;643(8070):241-251. doi: 10.1038/s41586-025-09020-z. Epub 2025 May 21. PubMed 40399675.
Backbone
  Vector backbone: pHR vector backbone
  Vector type: Mammalian Expression, Lentiviral
Growth in bacteria
  Bacterial resistance: Ampicillin, 100 μg/mL
  Growth temperature: 37°C
  Growth strain: NEB Stable
  Copy number: High Copy
Gene/Insert
  Gene/Insert name: PYL1-BFP-MAVS(aa510-540)
  Species: H. sapiens (human)
  Insert size (bp): 2548
  Entrez Gene: MAVS (a.k.a. CARDIF, IPS-1, IPS1, VISA)
  Promoter: PGK
  Cloning method: Restriction Enzyme; 5′ cloning site Unknown (unknown if destroyed)
Terms and licenses: Academic/Nonprofit Terms; Industry Terms: Not Available to Industry
How to cite: pSLQ10550 was a gift from Stanley Qi (Addgene plasmid # 239269 ; http://n2t.net/addgene:239269 ; RRID:Addgene_239269)
