[The description below was written by a language model from this plasmid's Addgene catalogue record and pLannotate feature annotations shown in this document.]
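Description:
pSLQ10550 is a lentiviral transfer plasmid built on the pHR backbone for expression in mammalian cells, either by direct transfection or after packaging into HIV-1-derived particles. The viral portion carries a truncated 5' LTR, the Ψ packaging signal with a short gag fragment, the Rev response element, the cPPT/CTS and a self-inactivating ΔU3 3' LTR, so the integrated provirus relies on its internal promoter for expression. In bacteria the plasmid is maintained through a high-copy ColE1/pUC-type origin and selected with ampicillin via the β-lactamase gene. The region outside the LTRs also holds legacy elements typical of this backbone: an SV40 promoter followed by gpt fragments, SV40 small t intron and polyadenylation sequences, and remnants of the tetracycline resistance, rop and bom regions. No mammalian drug-selection marker is annotated between the LTRs.

The payload is a single fusion protein driven by the mouse PGK promoter and followed by WPRE, which enhances transcript stability and expression. It joins the Arabidopsis abscisic acid receptor PYL1, TagBFP, and a short C-terminal segment of human MAVS (residues 510–540). In the native protein this C-terminal region anchors MAVS to the outer mitochondrial membrane, and here it serves as a localization tag without the signalling portions of the protein. TagBFP allows the fusion's expression and localization to be visualized. According to the record, the construct is used in the CRISPR-TO system to recruit RNA to the outer mitochondrial membrane. PYL1 is commonly used as one half of an abscisic acid-inducible dimerization pair, suggesting that a partner-bearing RNA-targeting component is supplied separately, though the record does not describe that component. The stated insert size is larger than the annotated coding fusion, so it probably includes flanking regulatory sequence.
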