Features (pLannotate 1.2.2; 35 found; start..end, strand, type, name):
     41..370     +  CDS            nef (fragment): NEF_HV1BR - Experimental evidence at protein level: Swiss-Prot protein existence level 1. Extracellular Nef protein targets CD4(+) T-lymphocytes for apoptosis by interacting with CXCR4 surface receptors (PubMed:14990729). From Human immunodeficiency virus type 1 group M subtype B (isolate BRU/LAI) (HIV-1).
    418..675     +  LTR            5' LTR (truncated): truncated 5' long terminal repeat (LTR) from HIV-1
    722..847     +  misc_feature   HIV-1 Ψ: packaging signal of human immunodeficiency virus type 1
    831..1169    +  CDS            HIV-1 gag (fragment): gag protein from human immunodeficiency virus 1; gag
   1344..1577    +  misc_feature   RRE: The Rev response element (RRE) of HIV-1 allows for Rev-dependent mRNA export from the nucleus to the cytoplasm.
   1954..2054    +  CDS            Rev (fragment): human immunodeficiency virus 1 (HIV-1) Rev protein; rev; enhances nuclear export of unspliced and incompletely spliced viral mRNAs
   2091..2208    +  misc_feature   cPPT/CTS: central polypurine tract and central termination sequence of HIV-1
   2245..2268    -  misc_feature   MCS (fragment): pBluescript multiple cloning site
   2273..2772    +  promoter       PGK promoter: mouse phosphoglycerate kinase 1 promoter
   2848..3378    +  CDS            PYL1 (fragment): PYL1_ARATH - Also known as RCAR12. Experimental evidence at protein level: Swiss-Prot protein existence level 1. Receptor for abscisic acid (ABA) required for ABA-mediated responses such as stomatal closure and germination inhibition. Inhibits the activity of group-A protein phosphatases type 2C (PP2Cs) when activated by ABA (PubMed:19407143, PubMed:19855379, PubMed:19893533, PubMed:19898420, PubMed:23844015, PubMed:21658606). Can be activated by both (-)-ABA and (+)-ABA (PubMed:23844015). From Arabidopsis thaliana (Mouse-ear cress).
   3388..4083    +  CDS            TagBFP: TagBFP is a basic (constitutively fluorescent) blue fluorescent protein published in 2008, derived from Entacmaea quadricolor. It is reported to be a very rapidly-maturing monomer with very low acid sensitivity.
   4099..4191    +  CDS            MAVS (fragment): MAVS_HUMAN - Also known as IPS1, KIAA1271, VISA. Experimental evidence at protein level: Swiss-Prot protein existence level 1. Required for innate immune defense against viruses (PubMed:16125763, PubMed:16127453, PubMed:16153868, PubMed:16177806, PubMed:19631370, PubMed:20451243, PubMed:23087404, PubMed:20127681, PubMed:21170385). Acts downstream of DHX33, DDX58/RIG-I and IFIH1/MDA5, which detect intracellular dsRNA produced during viral replication, to coordinate pathways leading to the activation of NF-kappa-B, IRF3 and IRF7, and to the subsequent induction of antiviral cytokines such as IFN
   4195..4213    +  misc_feature   MCS (fragment): pUC18/19 multiple cloning site
   4214..4232    +  misc_feature   MCS (fragment): pBluescript multiple cloning site
   4232..4820    +  misc_feature   WPRE: woodchuck hepatitis virus posttranscriptional regulatory element
   4821..4843    +  misc_feature   MCS (fragment): pBluescript multiple cloning site
   4860..4928    +  CDS            nef (fragment): NEF_HV1Z2 - Experimental evidence at protein level: Swiss-Prot protein existence level 1. Extracellular Nef protein targets CD4(+) T-lymphocytes for apoptosis by interacting with CXCR4 surface receptors. From Human immunodeficiency virus type 1 group M subtype D (isolate Z2/CDC-Z34) (HIV-1).
   4930..5163    +  LTR            3' LTR (ΔU3): self-inactivating 3' long terminal repeat (LTR) from HIV-1
   5188..5206    -  promoter       SP6 promoter: promoter for bacteriophage SP6 RNA polymerase
   5434..5713    +  CDS            TcR (fragment): tetracycline efflux protein; tet; confers resistance to tetracycline
   5714..5762    -  misc_feature   bom (fragment): basis of mobility region from pBR322
   5864..5899    -  CDS            rop (fragment): Rop protein, which maintains plasmids at low copy number; rop
   5994..6098    +  promoter       AmpR promoter: bla
   6099..6959    +  CDS            AmpR: β-lactamase; bla; confers resistance to ampicillin, carbenicillin, and related antibiotics
   7130..7718    +  rep_origin     ori: high-copy-number ColE1/pMB1/pBR322/pUC origin of replication
   7901..7957    +  CDS            lacI (fragment): lac repressor; lacI; The lac repressor binds to the lac operator to inhibit transcription in E. coli. This inhibition can be relieved by adding lactose or isopropyl-β-D-thiogalactopyranoside (IPTG).
   7964..8293    +  promoter       SV40 promoter: SV40 enhancer and early promoter
   8493..8612    +  CDS            gpt (fragment): XGPT_ECOLI - Also known as gpp, gxu. Experimental evidence at protein level: Swiss-Prot protein existence level 1. Purine salvage pathway enzyme that catalyzes the transfer of the ribosyl-5-phosphate group from 5-phospho-alpha-D-ribose 1- diphosphate (PRPP) to the N9 position of the 6-oxopurines guanine and xanthine to form the corresponding ribonucleotides GMP (guanosine 5'- monophosphate) and XMP (xanthosine 5'-monophosphate), with the release of PPi. To a lesser extent, also acts on hypoxanthine (PubMed:9100006, PubMed:3886014). Does not ribophosphorylate adenine (PubMed:3886014). From Esch
   8612..8947    +  CDS            gpt (fragment): XGPT_ECOLI - Also known as gpp, gxu. Experimental evidence at protein level: Swiss-Prot protein existence level 1. Purine salvage pathway enzyme that catalyzes the transfer of the ribosyl-5-phosphate group from 5-phospho-alpha-D-ribose 1- diphosphate (PRPP) to the N9 position of the 6-oxopurines guanine and xanthine to form the corresponding ribonucleotides GMP (guanosine 5'- monophosphate) and XMP (xanthosine 5'-monophosphate), with the release of PPi. To a lesser extent, also acts on hypoxanthine (PubMed:9100006, PubMed:3886014). Does not ribophosphorylate adenine (PubMed:3886014). From Esch
   9042..9347    +  CDS            frsA (fragment): FRSA_ECOLI - Also known as yafA. Experimental evidence at protein level: Swiss-Prot protein existence level 1. Catalyzes the hydrolysis of esters (PubMed:15808744). Displays esterase activity toward pNP-butyrate (PubMed:15808744). May stimulate mixed-acid fermentation by acting as a fermentation/respiration switch that down-regulates respiration and up- regulates fermentation rates (PubMed:15169777). From Escherichia coli (strain K12).
   9351..9425    +  CDS            small t antigen (fragment): SV40 (simian virus 40) small t antigen
   9427..9492    +  intron         small t intron: SV40 (simian virus 40) small t antigen intron
   9622..9642    +  CDS            SV40 NLS: nuclear localization signal of SV40 (simian virus 40) large T antigen
   9961..10044   +  CDS            large T antigen (fragment): large T antigen from SV40 (simian virus 40)
  10067..10201   +  polyA_signal   SV40 poly(A) signal: SV40 polyadenylation signal
>Addgene plasmid #239269 | pSLQ10550 | addgene full sequence | sequence record 474746 | Addgene NGS Result
AGAAATTGTATTTGTTAAATATGTACTACAAACTTAGTAGTTGGAAGGGCTAATTCACTCCCAAAGAAGA
CAAGATATCCTTGATCTGTGGATCTACCACACACAAGGCTACTTCCCTGATTAGCAGAACTACACACCAG
GGCCAGGGGTCAGATATCCACTGACCTTTGGATGGTGCTACAAGCTAGTACCAGTTGAGCCAGATAAGGT
AGAAGAGGCCAATAAAGGAGAGAACACCAGCTTGTTACACCCTGTGAGCCTGCATGGGATGGATGACCCG
GAGAGAGAAGTGTTAGAGTGGAGGTTTGACAGCCGCCTAGCATTTCATCACGTGGCCCGAGAGCTGCATC
CGGAGTACTTCAAGAACTGCTGATATCGAGCTTGCTACAAGGGACTTTCCGCTGGGGACTTTCCAGGGAG
GCGTGGCCTGGGCGGGACTGGGGAGTGGCGAGCCCTCAGATCCTGCATATAAGCAGCTGCTTTTTGCCTG
TACTGGGTCTCTCTGGTTAGACCAGATCTGAGCCTGGGAGCTCTCTGGCTAACTAGGGAACCCACTGCTT
AAGCCTCAATAAAGCTTGCCTTGAGTGCTTCAAGTAGTGTGTGCCCGTCTGTTGTGTGACTCTGGTAACT
AGAGATCCCTCAGACCCTTTTAGTCAGTGTGGAAAATCTCTAGCAGTGGCGCCCGAACAGGGACTTGAAA
GCGAAAGGGAAACCAGAGGAGCTCTCTCGACGCAGGACTCGGCTTGCTGAAGCGCGCACGGCAAGAGGCG
AGGGGCGGCGACTGGTGAGTACGCCAAAAATTTTGACTAGCGGAGGCTAGAAGGAGAGAGATGGGTGCGA
GAGCGTCAGTATTAAGCGGGGGAGAATTAGATCGCGATGGGAAAAAATTCGGTTAAGGCCAGGGGGAAAG
AAAAAATATAAATTAAAACATATAGTATGGGCAAGCAGGGAGCTAGAACGATTCGCAGTTAATCCTGGCC
TGTTAGAAACATCAGAAGGCTGTAGACAAATACTGGGACAGCTACAACCATCCCTTCAGACAGGATCAGA
AGAACTTAGATCATTATATAATACAGTAGCAACCCTCTATTGTGTGCATCAAAGGATAGAGATAAAAGAC
ACCAAGGAAGCTTTAGACAAGATAGAGGAAGAGCAAAACAAAAGTAAGACCACCGCACAGCAAGCGGCCG
GCCGCTGATCTTCAGACCTGGAGGAGGAGATATGAGGGACAATTGGAGAAGTGAATTATATAAATATAAA
GTAGTAAAAATTGAACCATTAGGAGTAGCACCCACCAAGGCAAAGAGAAGAGTGGTGCAGAGAGAAAAAA
GAGCAGTGGGAATAGGAGCTTTGTTCCTTGGGTTCTTGGGAGCAGCAGGAAGCACTATGGGCGCAGCGTC
AATGACGCTGACGGTACAGGCCAGACAATTATTGTCTGGTATAGTGCAGCAGCAGAACAATTTGCTGAGG
GCTATTGAGGCGCAACAGCATCTGTTGCAACTCACAGTCTGGGGCATCAAGCAGCTCCAGGCAAGAATCC
TGGCTGTGGAAAGATACCTAAAGGATCAACAGCTCCTGGGGATTTGGGGTTGCTCTGGAAAACTCATTTG
CACCACTGCTGTGCCTTGGAATGCTAGTTGGAGTAATAAATCTCTGGAACAGATTTGGAATCACACGACC
TGGATGGAGTGGGACAGAGAAATTAACAATTACACAAGCTTAATACACTCCTTAATTGAAGAATCGCAAA
ACCAGCAAGAAAAGAATGAACAAGAATTATTGGAATTAGATAAATGGGCAAGTTTGTGGAATTGGTTTAA
CATAACAAATTGGCTGTGGTATATAAAATTATTCATAATGATAGTAGGAGGCTTGGTAGGTTTAAGAATA
GTTTTTGCTGTACTTTCTATAGTGAATAGAGTTAGGCAGGGATATTCACCATTATCGTTTCAGACCCACC
TCCCAACCCCGAGGGGACCCGACAGGCCCGAAGGAATAGAAGAAGAAGGTGGAGAGAGAGACAGAGACAG
ATCCATTCGATTAGTGAACGGATCTCGACGGTATCGCCAAATGGCAGTATTCATCCACAATTTTAAAAGA
AAAGGGGGGATTGGGGGGTACAGTGCAGGGGAAAGAATAGTAGACATAATAGCAACAGACATACAAACTA
AAGAATTACAAAAACAAATTACAAAAATTCAAAATTTTCGGGTTTATTACAGGGACAGCAGAGATCCAGT
TTGGATCGATAAGCTTGATATCGAATTCTACCGGGTAGGGGAGGCGCTTTTCCCAAGGCAGTCTGGAGCA
TGCGCTTTAGCAGCCCCGCTGGGCACTTGGCGCTACACAAGTGGCCTCTGGCCTCGCACACATTCCACAT
CCACCGGTAGGCGCCAACCGGCTCCGTTCTTTGGTGGCCCCTTCGCGCCACCTTCTACTCCTCCCCTAGT
CAGGAAGTTCCCCCCCGCCCCGCAGCTCGCGTCGTGCAGGACGTGACAAATGGAAGTAGCACGTCTCACT
AGTCTCGTGCAGATGGACAGCACCGCTGAGCAATGGAAGCGGGTAGGCCTTTGGGGCAGCGGCCAATAGC
AGCTTTGCTCCTTCGCTTTCTGGGCTCAGAGGCTGGGAAGGGGTGGGTCCGGGGGCGGGCTCAGGGGCGG
GCTCAGGGGCGGGGCGGGCGCCCGAAGGTCCTCCGGAGGCCCGGCATTCTGCACGCTTCAAAAGCGCACG
TCTGCCGCGCTGTTCTCCTCTTCCTCATCTCCGGGCCTTTCGACCTGCAGCCCAAGCTTACGCGTCTGCA
GGATATCAAGCTTGCGGTACGACTGAGTCATGGGTGGGGGCGCGCCAACTCAAGACGAATTCACCCAACT
CTCCCAATCAATCGCCGAGTTCCACACGTACCAACTCGGTAACGGCCGTTGCTCATCTCTCCTAGCTCAG
CGAATCCACGCGCCGCCGGAAACAGTATGGTCCGTGGTGAGACGTTTCGATAGGCCACAGATTTACAAAC
ACTTCATCAAAAGCTGTAACGTGAGTGAAGATTTCGAGATGCGAGTGGGATGCACGCGCGACGTGAACGT
GATAAGTGGATTACCGGCGAATACGTCTCGAGAGAGATTAGATCTGTTGGACGATGATCGGAGAGTGACT
GGGTTTAGTATAACCGGTGGTGAACATAGGCTGAGGAATTATAAATCGGTTACGACGGTTCATAGATTTG
AGAAAGAAGAAGAAGAAGAAAGGATCTGGACCGTTGTTTTGGAATCTTATGTTGTTGATGTACCGGAAGG
TAATTCGGAGGAAGATACGAGATTGTTTGCTGATACGGTTATTAGATTGAATCTTCAGAAACTTGCTTCG
ATCACTGAAGCTATGAACGTGGATCCGAGCGAGCTGATTAAGGAGAACATGCACATGAAGCTGTACATGG
AGGGCACCGTGGACAACCATCACTTCAAGTGCACATCCGAGGGCGAAGGCAAGCCCTACGAGGGCACCCA
GACCATGAGAATCAAGGTGGTCGAGGGCGGCCCTCTCCCCTTCGCCTTCGACATCCTGGCTACTAGCTTC
CTCTACGGCAGCAAGACCTTCATCAACCACACCCAGGGCATCCCCGACTTCTTCAAGCAGTCCTTCCCTG
AGGGCTTCACATGGGAGAGAGTCACCACATACGAAGACGGGGGCGTGCTGACCGCTACCCAGGACACCAG
CCTCCAGGACGGCTGCCTCATCTACAACGTCAAGATCAGAGGGGTGAACTTCACATCCAACGGCCCTGTG
ATGCAGAAGAAAACACTCGGCTGGGAGGCCTTCACCGAGACGCTGTACCCCGCTGACGGCGGCCTGGAAG
GCAGAAACGACATGGCCCTGAAGCTCGTGGGCGGGAGCCATCTGATCGCAAACATCAAGACCACATATAG
ATCCAAGAAACCCGCTAAGAACCTCAAGATGCCTGGCGTCTACTATGTGGACTACAGACTGGAAAGAATC
AAGGAGGCCAACAACGAGACCTACGTCGAGCAGCACGAGGTGGCAGTGGCCAGATACTGCGACCTCCCTA
GCAAACTGGGGCACAAGCTTAATCGGACCGCAAGCAAGAGGCCCTCACCTGGGGCTCTGTGGCTCCAGGT
GGCTGTGACAGGGGTGCTGGTAGTCACACTCCTGGTGGTGCTGTACCGGCGGCGTCTGCACTAGCCTGCA
GGCATGCAAGCTTGATATCAAGCTTATCGATAATCAACCTCTGGATTACAAAATTTGTGAAAGATTGACT
GGTATTCTTAACTATGTTGCTCCTTTTACGCTATGTGGATACGCTGCTTTAATGCCTTTGTATCATGCTA
TTGCTTCCCGTATGGCTTTCATTTTCTCCTCCTTGTATAAATCCTGGTTGCTGTCTCTTTATGAGGAGTT
GTGGCCCGTTGTCAGGCAACGTGGCGTGGTGTGCACTGTGTTTGCTGACGCAACCCCCACTGGTTGGGGC
ATTGCCACCACCTGTCAGCTCCTTTCCGGGACTTTCGCTTTCCCCCTCCCTATTGCCACGGCGGAACTCA
TCGCCGCCTGCCTTGCCCGCTGCTGGACAGGGGCTCGGCTGTTGGGCACTGACAATTCCGTGGTGTTGTC
GGGGAAATCATCGTCCTTTCCTTGGCTGCTCGCCTGTGTTGCCACCTGGATTCTGCGCGGGACGTCCTTC
TGCTACGTCCCTTCGGCCCTCAATCCAGCGGACCTTCCTTCCCGCGGCCTGCTGCCGGCTCTGCGGCCTC
TTCCGCGTCTTCGCCTTCGCCCTCAGACGAGTCGGATCTCCCTTTGGGCCGCCTCCCCGCATCGATACCG
TCGACCTCGAGGGAATTAATTCGAGCTCGGTACCTTTAAGACCAATGACTTACAAGGCAGCTGTAGATCT
TAGCCACTTTTTAAAAGAAAAGGGGGGACTGGAAGGGCTAATTCACTCCCAACGAAGACAAGATCTGCTT
TTTGCTTGTACTGGGTCTCTCTGGTTAGACCAGATCTGAGCCTGGGAGCTCTCTGGCTAACTAGGGAACC
CACTGCTTAAGCCTCAATAAAGCTTGCCTTGAGTGCTTCAAGTAGTGTGTGCCCGTCTGTTGTGTGACTC
TGGTAACTAGAGATCCCTCAGACCCTTTTAGTCAGTGTGGAAAATCTCTAGCAGCATCTAGAATTAATTC
CGTGTATTCTATAGTGTCACCTAAATCGTATGTGTATGATACATAAGGTTATGTATTAATTGTAGCCGCG
TTCTAACGACAATATGTACAAGCCTAATTGTGTAGCATCTGGCTTACTGAAGCAGACCCTATCATCTCTC
TCGTAAACTGCCGTCAGAGTCGGTTTGGTTGGACGAACCTTCTGAGTTTCTGGTAACGCCGTCCCGCACC
CGGAAATGGTCAGCGAACCAATCAGCAGGGTCATCGCTAGCCAGATCCTCTACGCCGGACGCATCGTGGC
CGGCATCACCGGCGCCACAGGTGCGGTTGCTGGCGCCTATATCGCCGACATCACCGATGGGGAAGATCGG
GCTCGCCACTTCGGGCTCATGAGCGCTTGTTTCGGCGTGGGTATGGTGGCAGGCCCCGTGGCCGGGGGAC
TGTTGGGCGCCATCTCCTTGCATGCACCATTCCTTGCGGCGGCGGTGCTCAACGGCCTCAACCTACTACT
GGGCTGCTTCCTAATGCAGGAGTCGCATAAGGGAGAGCGTCGAATGGTGCACTCTCAGTACAATCTGCTC
TGATGCCGCATAGTTAAGCCAGCCCCGACACCCGCCAACACCCGCTGACGCGCCCTGACGGGCTTGTCTG
CTCCCGGCATCCGCTTACAGACAAGCTGTGACCGTCTCCGGGAGCTGCATGTGTCAGAGGTTTTCACCGT
CATCACCGAAACGCGCGAGACGAAAGGGCCTCGTGATACGCCTATTTTTATAGGTTAATGTCATGATAAT
AATGGTTTCTTAGACGTCAGGTGGCACTTTTCGGGGAAATGTGCGCGGAACCCCTATTTGTTTATTTTTC
TAAATACATTCAAATATGTATCCGCTCATGAGACAATAACCCTGATAAATGCTTCAATAATATTGAAAAA
GGAAGAGTATGAGTATTCAACATTTCCGTGTCGCCCTTATTCCCTTTTTTGCGGCATTTTGCCTTCCTGT
TTTTGCTCACCCAGAAACGCTGGTGAAAGTAAAAGATGCTGAAGATCAGTTGGGTGCACGAGTGGGTTAC
ATCGAACTGGATCTCAACAGCGGTAAGATCCTTGAGAGTTTTCGCCCCGAAGAACGTTTTCCAATGATGA
GCACTTTTAAAGTTCTGCTATGTGGCGCGGTATTATCCCGTATTGACGCCGGGCAAGAGCAACTCGGTCG
CCGCATACACTATTCTCAGAATGACTTGGTTGAGTACTCACCAGTCACAGAAAAGCATCTTACGGATGGC
ATGACAGTAAGAGAATTATGCAGTGCTGCCATAACCATGAGTGATAACACTGCGGCCAACTTACTTCTGA
CAACGATCGGAGGACCGAAGGAGCTAACCGCTTTTTTGCACAACATGGGGGATCATGTAACTCGCCTTGA
TCGTTGGGAACCGGAGCTGAATGAAGCCATACCAAACGACGAGCGTGACACCACGATGCCTGTAGCAATG
GCAACAACGTTGCGCAAACTATTAACTGGCGAACTACTTACTCTAGCTTCCCGGCAACAATTAATAGACT
GGATGGAGGCGGATAAAGTTGCAGGACCACTTCTGCGCTCGGCCCTTCCGGCTGGCTGGTTTATTGCTGA
TAAATCTGGAGCCGGTGAGCGTGGGTCTCGCGGTATCATTGCAGCACTGGGGCCAGATGGTAAGCCCTCC
CGTATCGTAGTTATCTACACGACGGGGAGTCAGGCAACTATGGATGAACGAAATAGACAGATCGCTGAGA
TAGGTGCCTCACTGATTAAGCATTGGTAACTGTCAGACCAAGTTTACTCATATATACTTTAGATTGATTT
AAAACTTCATTTTTAATTTAAAAGGATCTAGGTGAAGATCCTTTTTGATAATCTCATGACCAAAATCCCT
TAACGTGAGTTTTCGTTCCACTGAGCGTCAGACCCCGTAGAAAAGATCAAAGGATCTTCTTGAGATCCTT
TTTTTCTGCGCGTAATCTGCTGCTTGCAAACAAAAAAACCACCGCTACCAGCGGTGGTTTGTTTGCCGGA
TCAAGAGCTACCAACTCTTTTTCCGAAGGTAACTGGCTTCAGCAGAGCGCAGATACCAAATACTGTTCTT
CTAGTGTAGCCGTAGTTAGGCCACCACTTCAAGAACTCTGTAGCACCGCCTACATACCTCGCTCTGCTAA
TCCTGTTACCAGTGGCTGCTGCCAGTGGCGATAAGTCGTGTCTTACCGGGTTGGACTCAAGACGATAGTT
ACCGGATAAGGCGCAGCGGTCGGGCTGAACGGGGGGTTCGTGCACACAGCCCAGCTTGGAGCGAACGACC
TACACCGAACTGAGATACCTACAGCGTGAGCTATGAGAAAGCGCCACGCTTCCCGAAGGGAGAAAGGCGG
ACAGGTATCCGGTAAGCGGCAGGGTCGGAACAGGAGAGCGCACGAGGGAGCTTCCAGGGGGAAACGCCTG
GTATCTTTATAGTCCTGTCGGGTTTCGCCACCTCTGACTTGAGCGTCGATTTTTGTGATGCTCGTCAGGG
GGGCGGAGCCTATGGAAAAACGCCAGCAACGCGGCCTTTTTACGGTTCCTGGCCTTTTGCTGGCCTTTTG
CTCACATGTTCTTTCCTGCGTTATCCCCTGATTCTGTGGATAACCGTATTACCGCCTTTGAGTGAGCTGA
TACCGCTCGCCGCAGCCGAACGACCGAGCGCAGCGAGTCAGTGAGCGAGGAAGCGGAAGAGCGCCCAATA
CGCAAACCGCCTCTCCCCGCGCGTCGGCCGATTCATTAATGCAGCTGTGGAATGTGTGTCAGTTAGGGTG
TGGAAAGTCCCCAGGCTCCCCAGCAGGCAGAAGTATGCAAAGCATGCATCTCAATTAGTCAGCAACCAGG
TGTGGAAAGTCCCCAGGCTCCCCAGCAGGCAGAAGTATGCAAAGCATGCATCTCAATTAGTCAGCAACCA
TAGTCCCGCCCCTAACTCCGCCCATCCCGCCCCTAACTCCGCCCAGTTCCGCCCATTCTCCGCCCCATGG
CTGACTAATTTTTTTTATTTATGCAGAGGCCGAGGCCGCCTCGGCCTCTGAGCTATTCCAGAAGTAGTGA
GGAGGCTTTTTTGGAGGCCTAGGCTTTTGCAAAAAGCTTGGACACAAGACAGGCTTGCGAGATATGTTTG
AGAATACCACTTTATCCCGCGTCAGGGAGAGGCAGTGCGTAAAAAGACGCGGACTCATGTGAAATACTGG
TTTTTAGTGCGCCAGATCTCTATAATCTCGCGCAACCTATTTTCCCCTCGAACACTTTTTAAGCCGTAGA
TAAACAGGCTGGGACACTTCACATGAGCGAAAAATACATCGTCACCTGGGACATGTTGCAGATCCATGCA
CGTAAACTCGCAAGCCGACTGATGCCTTCTGAACAATGGAAAGGCATTATTGCCGTAAGCCGTGGCGGTC
TGTACCGGGTGCGTTACTGGCGCGTGAACTGGGTATTCGTCATGTCGATACCGTTTGTATTTCCAGCTAC
GATCACGACAACCAGCGCGAGCTTAAAGTGCTGAAACGCGCAGAAGGCGATGGCGAAGGCTTCATCGTTA
TTGATGACCTGGTGGATACCGGTGGTACTGCGGTTGCGATTCGTGAAATGTATCCAAAAGCGCACTTTGT
CACCATCTTCGCAAAACCGGCTGGTCGTCCGCTGGTTGATGACTATGTTGTTGATATCCCGCAAGATACC
TGGATTGAACAGCCGTGGGATATGGGCGTCGTATTCGTCCCGCCAATCTCCGGTCGCTAATCTTTTCAAC
GCCTGGCACTGCCGGGCGTTGTTCTTTTTAACTTCAGGCGGGTTACAATAGTTTCCAGTAAGTATTCTGG
AGGCTGCATCCATGACACAGGCAAACCTGAGCGAAACCCTGTTCAAACCCCGCTTTAAACATCCTGAAAC
CTCGACGCTAGTCCGCCGCTTTAATCACGGCGCACAACCGCCTGTGCAGTCGGCCCTTGATGGTAAAACC
ATCCCTCACTGGTATCGCATGATTAACCGTCTGATGTGGATCTGGCGCGGCATTGACCCACGCGAAATCC
TCGACGTCCAGGCACGTATTGTGATGAGCGATGCCGAACGTACCGACGATGATTTATACGATACGGTGAT
TGGCTACCGTGGCGGCAACTGGATTTATGAGTGGGCCCCGGATCTTTGTGAAGGAACCTTACTTCTGTGG
TGTGACATAATTGGACAAACTACCTACAGAGATTTAAAGCTCTAAGGTAAATATAAAATTTTTAAGTGTA
TAATGTGTTAAACTACTGATTCTAATTGTTTGTGTATTTTAGATTCCAACCTATGGAACTGATGAATGGG
AGCAGTGGTGGAATGCCTTTAATGAGGAAAACCTGTTTTGCTCAGAAGAAATGCCATCTAGTGATGATGA
GGCTACTGCTGACTCTCAACATTCTACTCCTCCAAAAAAGAAGAGAAAGGTAGAAGACCCCAAGGACTTT
CCTTCAGAATTGCTAAGTTTTTTGAGTCATGCTGTGTTTAGTAATAGAACTCTTGCTTGCTTTGCTATTT
ACACCACAAAGGAAAAAGCTGCACTGCTATACAAGAAAATTATGGAAAAATATTCTGTAACCTTTATAAG
TAGGCATAACAGTTATAATCATAACATACTGTTTTTTCTTACTCCACACAGGCATAGAGTGTCTGCTATT
AATAACTATGCTCAAAAATTGTGTACCTTTAGCTTTTTAATTTGTAAAGGGGTTAATAAGGAATATTTGA
TGTATAGTGCCTTGACTAGAGATCATAATCAGCCATACCACATTTGTAGAGGTTTTACTTGCTTTAAAAA
ACCTCCCACACCTCCCCCTGAACCTGAAACATAAAATGAATGCAATTGTTGTTGTTAACTTGTTTATTGC
AGCTTATAATGGTTACAAATAAAGCAATAGCATCACAAATTTCACAAATAAAGCATTTTTTTCACTGCAT
TCTAGTTGTGGTTTGTCCAAACTCATCAATGTATCTTATCATGTCTGGATCAACTGGATAACTCAAGCTA
ACCAAAATCATCCCAAACTTCCCACCCCATACCCTATTACCACTGCCAATTACCTGTGGTTTCATTTACT
CTAAACCTGTGATTCCTCTGAATTATTTTCATTTTAA
